Addgene plasmid #212174: pLSU1/t35s[TMV]:mNeonGreen-CI{PIV-390}:NosT
Purpose: This binary vector expresses mNeonGreen containing the PIV intron (390 bp into the gene) with extra 3' splice site removed (corrected intron) with the truncated 35sCAMV promoter and TMV UTR
Depositing lab: Wayne Curtis. Depositing organization: Pennsylvania State University.
Backbone
  Vector backbone: pLSU1
  Vector type: Plant Expression
Growth in bacteria
  Bacterial resistance: Kanamycin, 50 μg/mL
  Growth temperature: 37°C
  Growth strain: DH5alpha
  Copy number: High Copy
Gene/Insert
  Gene/Insert name: Tomato codon optimized version of mNeonGreen-I{PIV-390}
  Species: Synthetic
  Insert size (bp): 900
  Mutation: mNeonGreen codon-optimized for tomato and PIV intron added at bp 390, eliminates expression in Agrobacterium, cryptic intron site in mNG removed
  Promoter: truncated 35sCaMV
  Cloning method: Restriction Enzyme; 5′ cloning site Unknown (unknown if destroyed)
Terms and licenses: Academic/Nonprofit Terms; Industry Terms: Not Available to Industry
How to cite: pLSU1/t35s[TMV]:mNeonGreen-CI{PIV-390}:NosT was a gift from Wayne Curtis (Addgene plasmid # 212174 ; http://n2t.net/addgene:212174 ; RRID:Addgene_212174)
