[The description below was written by a language model from this plasmid's Addgene catalogue record and pLannotate feature annotations shown in this document.]
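Description:
pLSU1/t35s[TMV]:mNeonGreen-CI{PIV-390}:NosT is a compact (about 6.1 kb) plant-expression binary vector built on the pLSU1 backbone for Agrobacterium-mediated delivery. It carries a high-copy ColE1/pUC-type origin for propagation in E. coli, together with the pVS1 replication origin, RepA replication protein and StaA stability protein, which allow stable maintenance in Agrobacterium. Bacterial selection is by kanamycin through an aph(3')-Ia gene. The feature table annotates a left-border T-DNA repeat just upstream of the expression cassette. It lists no right border and no plant selectable marker, so the record does not define the full extent of the T-DNA.

The payload is a single reporter cassette. A truncated CaMV 35S promoter (annotated as a 35S enhancer fragment joined to the minimal 35S promoter) is followed by the tobacco mosaic virus Ω leader, a translational enhancer. These drive a synthetic, tomato codon-optimized mNeonGreen green fluorescent protein, terminated by the nopaline synthase terminator and poly(A) signal. The coding sequence is not annotated as such, but it is interrupted about 390 bp in by the PIV intron, identified in the table as the modified second intron of the potato ST-LS1 gene. Bacteria cannot splice this intron, so Agrobacterium makes no functional fluorescent protein and any signal reports expression in plant cells. In this "corrected intron" version, an extra 3' splice site (recorded as a cryptic intron site in mNeonGreen) has been removed, presumably to ensure accurate splicing. The construct therefore suits monitoring T-DNA delivery and expression in plant tissue without bacterial background fluorescence.
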