Features (pLannotate 1.2.2; 11 found; start..end, strand, type, name):
    210..233     +  misc_feature   LB T-DNA repeat: left border repeat from octopine Ach5 T-DNA
    246..516     +  promoter       35SPPDK promoter (fragment): hybrid promoter consisting of the cauliflower mosaic virus 35S enhancer fused to the maize C4PPDK basal promoter (Yoo et al., 2007)
    515..561     +  promoter       minimal CaMV 35S promoter: minimal 35S promoter from cauliflower mosaic virus
    592..645     +  misc_feature   TMV Ω: translational enhancer from the tobacco mosaic virus 5'-leader sequence (Gallie et al., 1988)
   1061..1249    +  intron         IV2 intron: modified second intron of the potato ST-LS1 gene (Vancanneyt et al., 1990)
   1577..1829    +  terminator     NOS terminator: nopaline synthase terminator and poly(A) signal
   2016..2831    +  CDS            KanR: aminoglycoside phosphotransferase; aph(3')-Ia; confers resistance to kanamycin in bacteria or G418 (Geneticin®) in eukaryotes
   2917..3505    +  rep_origin     ori: high-copy-number ColE1/pMB1/pBR322/pUC origin of replication
   3747..4376    +  CDS            pVS1 StaA: stability protein from the Pseudomonas plasmid pVS1 (Heeb et al., 2000)
   4805..5878    +  CDS            pVS1 RepA: replication protein from the Pseudomonas plasmid pVS1 (Heeb et al., 2000)
   5944..43      +  rep_origin     pVS1 oriV (across the origin): origin of replication for the Pseudomonas plasmid pVS1 (Heeb et al., 2000)
>Addgene plasmid #212174 | pLSU1/t35s[TMV]:mNeonGreen-CI{PIV-390}:NosT | addgene full sequence | sequence record 422736 | Addgene NGS Result
TAAAACTTATTAAAACTCTTAAAACCCGCCTGGCCTGTGCATAACTGTCTGGCCAGCGCACAGCCGAAGA
GCTGCAAAAAGCGCCTACCCTTCGGTCGCTGCGCTCCCTACGCCCCGCCGCTTCGCGTCGGCCTATCGCG
GCCGCTGGCCGCTCAAAAATGGCTGGCCTACGGCCAGGCAATCTGCTAGCGCGCGGACAAGCTAGGATTG
GCAGGATATATTCAGTTGTAAATGATATCGCATGCGGAAACCTCCTCGGATTCCATTGCCCAGCTATCTG
TCACTTTATTGAGAAGATAGTGGAAAAGGAAGGTGGCTCCTACAAATGCCATCATTGCGATAAAGGAAAG
GCCATCGTTGAAGATGCCTCTGCCGACAGTGGTCCCAAAGATGGACCCCCACCCACGAGGAGCATCGTGG
AAAAAGAAGACGTTCCAACCACGTCTTCAAAGCAAGTGGATTGATGTGATATCTCCACTGACGTAAGGGA
TGACGCACAATCCCACTATCCTTCGCAAGACCCTTCCTCTATATAAGGAAGTTCATTTCATTTGGAGAGG
ACACGCTCGAGTATAAGAGCTCATTTTTACAACAATTACCAACAACAACAAACAACAAACAACATTACAA
TTACATTTACAATTATCGATACATCGAGGGTACCGAATTCATGGTTTCCAAAGGTGAGGAAGATAATATG
GCTAGTTTACCTGCCACACATGAGCTACACATATTCGGCAGCATAAACGGTGTAGATTTTGATATGGTTG
GACAAGGGACAGGTAATCCTAATGATGGATATGAGGAGTTGAACCTCAAATCTACCAAGGGGGACCTTCA
ATTCTCCCCATGGATCCTAGTCCCTCACATTGGATACGGCTTCCACCAGTACTTACCATACCCAGATGGA
ATGTCCCCTTTCCAAGCAGCCATGGTTGACGGTTCCGGGTACCAGGTACATAGGACAATGCAATTTGAGG
ACGGGGCTTCTCTGACTGTGAATTACCGATATACCTATGAAGGCTCTCACATAAAGGGCGAAGCACAAGT
GAAGGGCACCGTAAGTTTCTGCTTCTACCTTTGATATATATATAATAATTATCATTAATTAGTAGTAATA
TAATATTTCAAATATTTTTTTCAAAATAAAAGAATGTAGTATATAGCAATTGCTTTTCTGTAGTTTATAA
GTGTGTATATTTTAATTTATAACTTTTCTAATATATGACCAAAATTTGTTGATGTGCAGGGATTTCCTGC
CGACGGGCCTGTAATGACTAATAGCTTGACCGCCGCAGATTGGTGCAGGTCAAAAAAGACCTACCCAAAT
GACAAGACAATAATCTCTACATTTAAGTGGAGCTACACTACAGGGAATGGTAAACGATATAGATCAACTG
CTAGAACCACATATACCTTCGCTAAACCTATGGCAGCCAATTATCTGAAGAACCAGCCCATGTATGTGTT
CCGAAAGACTGAACTCAAGCATAGCAAAACCGAACTCAACTTCAAAGAGTGGCAAAAGGCTTTCACTGAC
GTGATGGGAATGGACGAGTTATATAAGTAACTGCAGGATCGTTCAAACATTTGGCAATAAAGTTTCTTAA
GATTGAATCCTGTTGCCGGTCTTGCGATGATTATCATATAATTTCTGTTGAATTACGTTAAGCATGTAAT
AATTAACATGTAATGCATGACGTTATTTATGAGATGGGTTTTTATGATTAGAGTCCCGCAATTATACATT
TAATACGCGATAGAAAACAAAATATAGCGCGCAAACTAGGATAAATTATCGCGCGCGGTGTCATCTATGT
TACTAGATCGGGGAGCTCTGGCAGGATATATGCGGTTGTAATTCATTTTTATTGTCTAAATTTCTGTATT
TGTTTGTTTGCAATTAGATCCACGTTGTGTCTCAAAATCTCTGATGTTACATTGCACAAGATAAAAATAT
ATCATCATGAACAATAAAACTGTCTGCTTACATAAACAGTAATACAAGGGGTGTTATGAGCCATATTCAA
CGGGAAACGTCTTGTTCGAGGCCGCGATTAAATTCCAACATGGATGCTGATTTATATGGGTATAAATGGG
CTCGCGATAATGTCGGGCAATCAGGTGCGACAATCTACCGATTGTATGGGAAGCCCGATGCGCCAGAGTT
GTTTCTGAAACATGGCAAAGGTAGCGTTGCCAATGATGTTACAGATGAGATGGTCAGACTAAACTGGCTG
ACGGAATTTATGCCTCTTCCGACCATCAAGCATTTTATCCGTACTCCTGATGATGCATGGTTACTCACCA
CTGCGATCCCAGGGAAAACAGCATTCCAGGTATTAGAAGAATATCCTGATTCAGGTGAAAATATTGTTGA
TGCGCTGGCAGTGTTCCTGCGCCGGTTGCATTCGATTCCTGTTTGTAATTGTCCTTTTAACAGCGATCGC
GTATTTCGTCTCGCTCAGGCGCAATCACGAATGAATAACGGTTTGGTTGATGCGAGTGATTTTGATGACG
AGCGTAATGGCTGGCCTGTTGAACAAGTCTGGAAAGAAATGCATAAACTTTTGCCATTCTCACCGGATTC
AGTCGTCACTCATGGTGATTTCTCACTTGATAACCTTATTTTTGACGAGGGGAAATTAATAGGTTGTATT
GATGTTGGACGAGTCGGAATCGCAGACCGATACCAGGATCTTGCCATCCTATGGAACTGCCTCGGTGAGT
TTTCTCCTTCATTACAGAAACGGCTTTTTCAAAAATATGGTATTGATAATCCTGATATGAATAAATTGCA
GTTTCATTTGATGCTCGATGAGTTTTTCTAATCAGAATTGGTTAATTGGTTGTAACACTGGCAGAGCATT
ACGCTGACTTGACGGGACGGCGGCTTTGTTGAATCAATTGATCTTCTTGAAATCCTTTTTTTCTGCGCGT
AATCTGCTGCTTGCAAACAAAAAAACCACCGCTACCAGCGGTGGTTTGTTTGCCGGATCAAGAGCTACCA
ACTCTTTTTCCGAAGGTAACTGGCTTCAGCAGAGCGCAGATACCAAATACTGTTCTTCTAGTGTAGCCGT
AGTTAGGCCACCACTTCAAGAACTCTGTAGCACCGCCTACATACCTCGCTCTGCTAATCCTGTTACCAGT
GGCTGCTGCCAGTGGCGATAAGTCGTGTCTTACCGGGTTGGACTCAAGACGATAGTTACCGGATAAGGCG
CAGCGGTCGGGCTGAACGGGGGGTTCGTGCACACAGCCCAGCTTGGAGCGAACGACCTACACCGAACTGA
GATACCTACAGCGTGAGCTATGAGAAAGCGCCACGCTTCCCGAAGGGAGAAAGGCGGACAGGTATCCGGT
AAGCGGCAGGGTCGGAACAGGAGAGCGCACGAGGGAGCTTCCAGGGGGAAACGCCTGGTATCTTTATAGT
CCTGTCGGGTTTCGCCACCTCTGACTTGAGCGTCGATTTTTGTGATGCTCGTCAGGGGGGCGGAGCCTAT
GGAAAAACGCCAGCAACGCGGCCTTTTTACGGTTCCTGGCCTTTTGCTGGCCTTTTGCTCACATGTTCTT
TCCTGCGTTATCCCCTGATTCTGTGGATAACCGTATTACCGCCTTTGAGTGATCTCTGAAGAAACCGAGC
GCCGCCGTCTAAAAAGGTGATGTGTATTTGAGTAAAACAGCTTGCGTCATGCGGTCGCTGCGTATATGAT
GCGATGAGTAAATAAACAAATACGCAAGGGGAACGCATGAAGGTTATCGCTGTACTTAACCAGAAAGGCG
GGTCAGGCAAGACGACCATCGCAACCCATCTAGCCCGCGCCCTGCAACTCGCCGGGGCCGATGTTCTGTT
AGTCGATTCCGATCCCCAGGGCAGTGCCCGCGATTGGGCGGCCGTGCGGGAAGATCAACCGCTAACCGTT
GTCGGCATCGACCGCCCGACGATTGACCGCGACGTGAAGGCCATCGGCCGGCGCGACTTCGTAGTGATCG
ACGGAGCGCCCCAGGCGGCGGACTTGGCTGTGTCCGCGATCAAGGCAGCCGACTTCGTGCTGATTCCGGT
GCAGCCAAGCCCTTACGACATATGGGCCACCGCCGACCTGGTGGAGCTGGTTAAGCAGCGCATTGAGGTC
ACGGATGGAAGGCTACAAGCGGCCTTTGTCGTGTCGCGGGCGATCAAAGGCACGCGCATCGGCGGTGAGG
TTGCCGAGGCGCTGGCCGGGTACGAGCTGCCCATTCTTGAGTCCCGTATCACGCAGCGCGTGAGCTACCC
AGGCACTGCCGCCGCCGGCACAACCGTTCTTGAATCAGAACCCGAGGGCGACGCTGCCCGCGAGGTCCAG
GCGCTGGCCGCTGAAATTAAATCAAAACTCATTTGAGTTAATGAGGTAAAGAGAAAATGAGCAAAAGCAC
AAACACGCTAAGTGCCGGCCGTCCGAGCGCACGCAGCAGCAAGGCTGCAACGTTGGCCAGCCTGGCAGAC
ACGCCAGCCATGAAGCGGGTCAACTTTCAGTTGCCGGCGGAGGATCACACCAAGCTGAAGATGTACGCGG
TACGCCAAGGCAAGACCATTACCGAGCTGCTATCTGAATACATCGCGCAGCTACCAGAGTAAATGAGCAA
ATGAATAAATGAGTAGATGAATTTTAGCGGCTAAAGGAGGCGGCATGGAAAATCAAGAACAACCAGGCAC
CGACGCCGTGGAATGCCCCATGTGTGGAGGAACGGGCGGTTGGCCAGGCGTAAGCGGCTGGGTTGTCTGC
CGGCCCTGCAATGGCACTGGAACCCCCAAGCCCGAGGAATCGGCGTGAGCGGTCGCAAACCATCCGGCCC
GGTACAAATCGGCGCGGCGCTGGGTGATGACCTGGTGGAGAAGTTGAAGGCCGCGCAGGCCGCCCAGCGG
CAACGCATCGAGGCAGAAGCACGCCCCGGTGAATCGTGGCAAGCGGCCGCTGATCGAATCCGCAAAGAAT
CCCGGCAACCGCCGGCAGCCGGTGCGCCGTCGATTAGGAAGCCGCCCAAGGGCGACGAGCAACCAGATTT
TTTCGTTCCGATGCTCTATGACGTGGGCACCCGCGATAGTCGCAGCATCATGGACGTGGCCGTTTTCCGT
CTGTCGAAGCGTGACCGACGAGCTGGCGAGGTGATCCGCTACGAGCTTCCAGACGGGCACGTAGAGGTTT
CCGCAGGGCCGGCCGGCATGGCCAGTGTGTGGGATTACGACCTGGTACTGATGGCGGTTTCCCATCTAAC
CGAATCCATGAACCGATACCGGGAAGGGAAGGGAGACAAGCCCGGCCGCGTGTTCCGTCCACACGTTGCG
GACGTACTCAAGTTCTGCCGGCGAGCCGATGGCGGAAAGCAGAAAGACGACCTGGTAGAAACCTGCATTC
GGTTAAACACCACGCACGTTGCCATGCAGCGTACGAAGAAGGCCAAGAACGGCCGCCTGGTGACGGTATC
CGAGGGTGAAGCCTTGATTAGCCGCTACAAGATCGTAAAGAGCGAAACCGGGCGGCCGGAGTACATCGAG
ATCGAGCTAGTTGATTGGATGTACCGCGAGATCACAGAAGGCAAGAACCCGGACGTGCTGACGGTTCACC
CCGATTACTTTTTGATCGATCCCGGCATCGGCCGTTTTCTCTACCGCCTGGCACGCCGCGCCGCAGGCAA
GGCAGAAGCCAGATGGTTGTTCAAGACGATCTACGAACGCAGTGGCAGCGCCGGAGAGTTCAAGAAGTTC
TGTTTCACCGTGCGCAAGCTGATCGGGTCAAATGACCTGCCGGAGTACGATTTGAAGGAGGAGGCGGGGC
AGGCTGGCCCGATCCTAGTCATGCGCTACCGCAACCTGATCGAGGGCGAAGCATCCGCCGGTTCCTAATG
TACGGAGCAGATGCTAGGGCAAATTGCCCTAGCAGGGGAAAAAGGTCGAAAAGATCTCTTTCCTGTGGAT
AGCACGTACATTGGGAACCCAAAGCCGTACATTGGGAACCGGAACCCGTACATTGGGAACCCAAAGCCGT
ACATTGGGAACCGGTCACACATGTAAGTGACTGATATAAAAGAGAAAAAAGGCGATTTTTCCGCCTAAAA
CTCTT
